>Addgene plasmid #120899 | pHH04C_Sp_CoD | addgene full sequence | sequence record 234537 | Addgene NGS Result
CCAATTATTGAACACCCTTCGGGGTGTTTTTTTGTTTCTGGTCTCCCCGTTCGGCTGCGGCGAGCGGTAT
CAGCTCACTCAAAGGCGGTAATACGGTTATCCACAGAATCAGGGGATAACGCAGGAAAGAACATGTGAGC
AAAAGGCCAGCAAAAGGCCAGGAACCGTAAAAAGGCCGCCCTCGAGGAGCGCCTCAGCGCGCCGTAGCGT
CGATAAAAATTACGGGCTGGGGCGAAACTACCATCTGTTCGAAAAGGTCCGTAAATGGGCCTACAGAGCG
ATTCGTCAGGGCTGGCCTGTATTCTCACAATGGCTTGATGCCGTTATCCAGCGTGTCGAAATGTACAACG
CTTCGCTTCCCGTTCCGCTTTCTCCGGCTGAATGTCGGGCTATTGGCAAGAGCATTGCGAAATATACACA
CAGGAAATTCTCACCAGAGGGATTTTCCGCTGTACAGGCCGCTCGCGGTCGCAAGGGCGGAACTAAATCT
AAGCGCGCAGCAGTTCCTACATCAGCACGTTCGCTGAAACCGTGGGAGGCATTAGGCATCAGTCGAGCGA
CGTACTACCGAAAATTAAAATGTGACCCAGACCTCGCAAAATGAGACCAGATAAGCCTTATCAGATAACA
GCGCCCTTTTGGCGTCTTTTTGAGCACCTAGGTGTAAAACACGGCAGTCTTAAGCTCGGGCCCTCTTTTC
TACGGGGTCTGACGCTCAGTGGAACGAAAACTCACGTTAAGGGATTTTGGTCATGAGTGAAGACGAAAGG
GCCTCGTGATACGCCTATTTTTATAGGTTAATGTCATGATAATAATGGTTTCTTAGACGTCGGAATTGCC
AGCTGGGGCGCCCTCTGGTAAGGTTGGGAAGCCCTGCAAAGTAAACTGGATGGCTTTCTTGCCGCCAAGG
ATCTGATGGCGCAGGGGATCAAGATCTGATCAAGAGACAGGATGAGGATCGTTTCGCATGCGCTCACGCA
ACTGGTCCAGAACCTTGACCGAACGCAGCGGTGGTAACGGCGCAGTGGCGGTTTTCATGGCTTGTTATGA
CTGTTTTTTTGGGGTACAGTCTATGCCTCGGGCATCCAAGCAGCAAGCGCGTTACGCCGTGGGTCGATGT
TTGATGTTATGGAGCAGCAACGATGTTACGCAGCAGGGCAGTCGCCCTAAAACAAAGTTAAACATTATGA
GGGAAGCGGTGATCGCCGAAGTATCGACTCAACTATCAGAGGTAGTTGGCGTCATCGAGCGCCATCTCGA
ACCGACGTTGCTGGCCGTACATTTGTACGGCTCCGCAGTGGATGGCGGCCTGAAGCCACACAGTGATATT
GATTTGCTGGTTACGGTGACCGTAAGGCTTGATGAAACAACGCGGCGAGCTTTGATCAACGACCTTTTGG
AAACTTCGGCTTCCCCTGGAGAGAGCGAGATTCTCCGCGCTGTAGAAGTCACCATTGTTGTGCACGACGA
CATCATTCCGTGGCGTTATCCAGCTAAGCGCGAACTGCAATTTGGAGAATGGCAGCGCAATGACATTCTT
GCAGGTATCTTCGAGCCAGCCACGATCGACATTGATCTGGCTATCTTGCTGACAAAAGCAAGAGAACATA
GCGTTGCCTTGGTAGGTCCAGCGGCGGAGGAACTCTTTGATCCGGTTCCTGAACAGGATCTATTTGAGGC
GCTAAATGAAACCTTAACGCTATGGAACTCGCCGCCCGACTGGGCTGGCGATGAGCGAAATGTAGTGCTT
ACGTTGTCCCGCATTTGGTACAGCGCAGTAACCGGCAAAATCGCGCCGAAGGATGTCGCTGCCGACTGGG
CAATGGAGCGCCTGCCGGCCCAGTATCAGCCCGTCATACTTGAAGCTAGACAGGCTTATCTTGGACAAGA
AGAAGATCGCTTGGCCTCGCGCGCAGATCAGTTGGAAGAATTTGTCCACTACGTGAAAGGCGAGATCACC
AAGGTAGTCGGCAAATAAGCGGGACTCTGGGGTTCGAGAGCTCGCTTGGACTCCTGTTGATAGATCCAGT
AATGACCTCAGAACTCCATCTGGATTTGTTCAGAACGCTCGGTTGCCGCCGGGCGTTTTTTATTGGTGAG
AATCCAAGCACTAG
Features (pLannotate 1.2.2; 5 found; start..end, strand, type, name):
    817..936     +  CDS            tnpA (fragment): TN5P_ECOLX - Also known as tnp. Experimental evidence at protein level: Swiss-Prot protein existence level 1. Mediates transposition of transposon Tn5 by a 'cut and paste' mechanism. First, the monomeric transposase binds the 19 bp inverted DNA repeats flanking the transposon. Then, dimerization of the DNA- bound transposase creates a synaptic DNA complex. After nicking of the first DNA strand, excision of the transposon proceeds through a series of intermediates. The transposase then mediates the insertion of the transposon at a new site by strand transfer. The activity of the wild- type tran
    964..1038    -  CDS            int (fragment): INT2_ECOLX - Protein inferred from homology: Swiss-Prot protein existence level 3. Putative integrase believed to be involved in the insertion of antibiotic resistance genes into plasmids and transposons. From Escherichia coli.
   1124..1180    +  CDS            GmR (fragment): gentamycin acetyltransferase; aacC1; confers resistance to gentamycin
   1187..1978    +  CDS            SmR: aminoglycoside adenylyltransferase (Murphy, 1985); aadA; confers resistance to spectinomycin and streptomycin
   2009..2103    +  terminator     lambda t0 terminator: transcription terminator from phage lambda
