[The description below was written by a language model from this plasmid's Addgene catalogue record and pLannotate feature annotations shown in this document.]
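Description:
pHH04C_Sp_CoD is a small bacterial plasmid (about 2.1 kb in the sequenced record) built on a ColE2-type backbone and catalogued as a bacterial expression and synthetic biology vector. It is propagated in E. coli under spectinomycin selection. The copy number is recorded as unknown. The feature table does not annotate an origin of replication, so the ColE2 replication region named in the catalogue entry presumably lies in the unannotated first part of the sequence. The record does not say whether the replication initiator protein that ColE2-type origins normally require is encoded on the plasmid or supplied from elsewhere.

The only complete coding sequence annotated is SmR (aadA, aminoglycoside adenylyltransferase), which confers resistance to spectinomycin and streptomycin and is followed by the phage lambda t0 transcription terminator. Upstream of it are short fragments matching the Tn5 transposase, a class of integron integrase, and gentamicin acetyltransferase. These are partial hits, most plausibly remnants carried along with the resistance cassette from its transposon or integron source rather than functional genes.

The declared insert is the 47 bp L3S3P11 terminator, a strong synthetic transcription terminator commonly used to insulate genetic parts, but it is not picked up in the feature table. No promoter-driven gene of interest or reporter is recorded. The stated purpose is to serve as a component plasmid of an "unregulated device", from work on a quasi-integral controller that lets genetic modules adapt to variable ribosome demand. With no expressed payload annotated, it may act as a terminator-only companion plasmid alongside the other parts of the uncontrolled comparison circuit, though the record does not spell out its exact role.
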