Addgene plasmid #120899: pHH04C_Sp_CoD
Purpose: the component plasmid of a unregulated device
Depositing lab: Domitilla Del Vecchio. Depositing organization: Massachusetts Institute of Technology. Publication: A quasi-integral controller for adaptation of genetic modules to variable ribosome demand. Huang HH, Qian Y, Del Vecchio D. Nat Commun. 2018 Dec 21;9(1):5415. doi: 10.1038/s41467-018-07899-z. PubMed 30575748.
Backbone
  Vector backbone: ColE2 plasmid
  Vector type: Bacterial Expression, Synthetic Biology
Growth in bacteria
  Bacterial resistance: Spectinomycin, 50 μg/mL
  Growth temperature: 30°C
  Growth strain: DH5alpha
  Copy number: Unknown
Gene/Insert
  Gene/Insert name: L3S3P11 terminator
  Insert size (bp): 47
Terms and licenses: Academic/Nonprofit Terms; Industry Terms: Not Available to Industry
How to cite: pHH04C_Sp_CoD was a gift from Domitilla Del Vecchio (Addgene plasmid # 120899 ; http://n2t.net/addgene:120899 ; RRID:Addgene_120899)
